Addgene plasmid #83346: T-STOP sgRNA-1
Purpose: The sgRNA at the stop codon of human Brachyury(T) locus
Depositing lab: James Thomson. Depositing organization: Morgridge Institute for Research. Publication: Single-cell RNA-seq reveals novel regulators of human embryonic stem cell differentiation to definitive endoderm. Chu LF, Leng N, Zhang J, Hou Z, Mamott D, Vereide DT, Choi J, Kendziorski C, Stewart R, Thomson JA. Genome Biol. 2016 Aug 17;17(1):173. doi: 10.1186/s13059-016-1033-x. PubMed 27534536.
Backbone
  Vector backbone: pCR-Blunt II-TOPO
  Backbone manufacturer: Thermofisher
  Backbone size w/o insert (bp): 3519
  Total vector size (bp): 3974
  Vector type: Mammalian Expression
Growth in bacteria
  Bacterial resistance: Kanamycin, 50 μg/mL
  Growth temperature: 37°C
  Growth strain: DH5alpha
  Copy number: High Copy
Gene/Insert
  Gene/Insert name: T-STOP sgRNA
  gRNA/shRNA sequence: GCCTTCCATGTGAAGCAGCA
  Species: H. sapiens (human)
  Promoter: U6
  Cloning method: TOPO Cloning
  Sequencing primers: 5′ M13R; 3′ M13F
Terms and licenses: Academic/Nonprofit Terms; Industry Terms: Not Available to Industry
How to cite: T-STOP sgRNA-1 was a gift from James Thomson (Addgene plasmid # 83346 ; http://n2t.net/addgene:83346 ; RRID:Addgene_83346)
