[The description below was written by a language model from this plasmid's Addgene catalogue record and pLannotate feature annotations shown in this document.]
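Description:
T-STOP sgRNA-1 is a small guide RNA expression plasmid (about 4 kb) built by TOPO cloning a U6-driven sgRNA cassette into the pCR-Blunt II-TOPO cloning vector. It is catalogued as a mammalian expression vector, but the backbone is a standard bacterial cloning plasmid. It replicates in E. coli from a high-copy ColE1/pUC-type origin and is selected with kanamycin through the Tn5 aminoglycoside phosphotransferase gene (NeoR/KanR). A Sh ble (bleomycin/Zeocin resistance) gene is also annotated. The remaining backbone features are typical of this vector: the lac promoter and operator, a lacZα–ccdB fusion region that is interrupted by the insert to allow recovery of recombinants, flanking SP6 and T7 promoters, and M13 primer sites used for sequencing.

The payload is a human U6 RNA polymerase III promoter followed by a 20-nucleotide spacer and the Streptococcus pyogenes Cas9 gRNA scaffold. Partial attB1 and attB2 sites flank the cassette, apparently carried over from the fragment that was cloned. The guide targets the stop codon region of the human Brachyury (T) locus. The plasmid carries no Cas9 gene, so the nuclease must be supplied separately. No dedicated mammalian promoter for the resistance genes is annotated, so the plasmid appears suited to transient delivery.

Cutting at a stop codon is commonly used to stimulate homology-directed insertion of a tag or reporter at the end of a coding sequence. The record itself states only the target site, not the donor or the intended edit. The associated publication concerns human embryonic stem cell differentiation to definitive endoderm.
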