Features (pLannotate 1.2.2; 18 found; start..end, strand, type, name):
      2..94      +  CDS            lacI (fragment): lac repressor; lacI; The lac repressor binds to the lac operator to inhibit transcription in E. coli. This inhibition can be relieved by adding lactose or isopropyl-β-D-thiogalactopyranoside (IPTG).
    107..128     +  protein_bind   CAP binding site: CAP binding activates transcription in the presence of cAMP. E. coli catabolite activator protein
    143..173     +  promoter       lac promoter: promoter for the E. coli lac operon
    181..197     +  protein_bind   lac operator: The lac repressor binds to the lac operator to inhibit transcription in E. coli. This inhibition can be relieved by adding lactose or isopropyl-β-D-thiogalactopyranoside (IPTG). lac repressor encoded by lacI
    239..257     +  promoter       SP6 promoter: promoter for bacteriophage SP6 RNA polymerase
    335..354     +  protein_bind   attB1 (fragment): mutant version of attB; recombination site for the Gateway® BP reaction BP Clonase™
    406..646     +  promoter       U6 promoter: RNA polymerase III promoter for human U6 snRNA
    675..750     +  misc_RNA       gRNA scaffold: guide RNA scaffold for the Streptococcus pyogenes CRISPR/Cas9 system
    762..783     -  protein_bind   attB2 (fragment): mutant version of attB; recombination site for the Gateway® BP reaction BP Clonase™
    862..880     -  promoter       T7 promoter: promoter for bacteriophage T7 RNA polymerase
    883..1030    +  CDS            lacZα (fragment): LacZα fragment of β-galactosidase; lacZ fragment
   1040..1343    +  CDS            ccdB (fragment): CcdB, a bacterial toxin that poisons DNA gyrase; ccdB; Plasmids containing the ccdB gene cannot be propagated in standard E. coli strains.
   1391..1660    +  CDS            tnpA (fragment): TN5P_ECOLX - Also known as tnp. Experimental evidence at protein level: Swiss-Prot protein existence level 1. Mediates transposition of transposon Tn5 by a 'cut and paste' mechanism. First, the monomeric transposase binds the 19 bp inverted DNA repeats flanking the transposon. Then, dimerization of the DNA- bound transposase creates a synaptic DNA complex. After nicking of the first DNA strand, excision of the transposon proceeds through a series of intermediates. The transposase then mediates the insertion of the transposon at a new site by strand transfer. The activity of the wild- type tran
   1692..2486    +  CDS            NeoR/KanR: aminoglycoside phosphotransferase from Tn5; aph(3')-II (or nptII); confers resistance to neomycin, kanamycin, and G418 (Geneticin®)
   2507..2558    -  misc_feature   bom (fragment): basis of mobility region from pBR322
   2585..2673    +  promoter       AmpR promoter (fragment): bla
   2693..3067    +  CDS            BleoR: antibiotic-binding protein; Sh ble from Streptoalloteichus hindustanus; confers resistance to bleomycin, phleomycin, and Zeocin™
   3205..3793    +  rep_origin     ori: high-copy-number ColE1/pMB1/pBR322/pUC origin of replication
>Addgene plasmid #83346 | T-STOP sgRNA-1 | addgene full sequence | sequence record 160605 | Addgene assembled full plasmid sequence
AGCGCCCAATACGCAAACCGCCTCTCCCCGCGCGTTGGCCGATTCATTAATGCAGCTGGCACGACAGGTT
TCCCGACTGGAAAGCGGGCAGTGAGCGCAACGCAATTAATGTGAGTTAGCTCACTCATTAGGCACCCCAG
GCTTTACACTTTATGCTTCCGGCTCGTATGTTGTGTGGAATTGTGAGCGGATAACAATTTCACACAGGAA
ACAGCTATGACCATGATTACGCCAAGCTATTTAGGTGACACTATAGAATACTCAAGCTATGCATCAAGCT
TGGTACCGAGCTCGGATCCACTAGTAACGGCCGCCAGTGTGCTGGAATTCGCCCTTTGTACAAAAAAGCA
GGCTTTAAAGGAACCAATTCAGTCGACTGGATCCGGTACCAAGGTCGGGCAGGAAGAGGGCCTATTTCCC
ATGATTCCTTCATATTTGCATATACGATACAAGGCTGTTAGAGAGATAATTAGAATTAATTTGACTGTAA
ACACAAAGATATTAGTACAAAATACGTGACGTAGAAAGTAATAATTTCTTGGGTAGTTTGCAGTTTTAAA
ATTATGTTTTAAAATGGACTATCATATGCTTACCGTAACTTGAAAGTATTTCGATTTCTTGGCTTTATAT
ATCTTGTGGAAAGGACGAAACACCGCCTTCCATGTGAAGCAGCAGTTTTAGAGCTAGAAATAGCAAGTTA
AAATAAGGCTAGTCCGTTATCAACTTGAAAAAGTGGCACCGAGTCGGTGCTTTTTTTCTAGACCCAGCTT
TCTTGTACAAAGTTGGCATTAAAGGGCGAATTCTGCAGATATCCATCACACTGGCGGCCGCTCGAGCATG
CATCTAGAGGGCCCAATTCGCCCTATAGTGAGTCGTATTACAATTCACTGGCCGTCGTTTTACAACGTCG
TGACTGGGAAAACCCTGGCGTTACCCAACTTAATCGCCTTGCAGCACATCCCCCTTTCGCCAGCTGGCGT
AATAGCGAAGAGGCCCGCACCGATCGCCCTTCCCAACAGTTGCGCAGCCTATACGTACGGCAGTTTAAGG
TTTACACCTATAAAAGAGAGAGCCGTTATCGTCTGTTTGTGGATGTACAGAGTGATATTATTGACACGCC
GGGGCGACGGATGGTGATCCCCCTGGCCAGTGCACGTCTGCTGTCAGATAAAGTCTCCCGTGAACTTTAC
CCGGTGGTGCATATCGGGGATGAAAGCTGGCGCATGATGACCACCGATATGGCCAGTGTGCCGGTCTCCG
TTATCGGGGAAGAAGTGGCTGATCTCAGCCACCGCGAAAATGACATCAAAAACGCCATTAACCTGATGTT
CTGGGGAATATAAATGTCAGGCATGAGATTATCAAAAAGGATCTTCACCTAGATCCTTTTCACGTAGAAA
GCCAGTCCGCAGAAACGGTGCTGACCCCGGATGAATGTCAGCTACTGGGCTATCTGGACAAGGGAAAACG
CAAGCGCAAAGAGAAAGCAGGTAGCTTGCAGTGGGCTTACATGGCGATAGCTAGACTGGGCGGTTTTATG
GACAGCAAGCGAACCGGAATTGCCAGCTGGGGCGCCCTCTGGTAAGGTTGGGAAGCCCTGCAAAGTAAAC
TGGATGGCTTTCTTGCCGCCAAGGATCTGATGGCGCAGGGGATCAAGCTCTGATCAAGAGACAGGATGAG
GATCGTTTCGCATGATTGAACAAGATGGATTGCACGCAGGTTCTCCGGCCGCTTGGGTGGAGAGGCTATT
CGGCTATGACTGGGCACAACAGACAATCGGCTGCTCTGATGCCGCCGTGTTCCGGCTGTCAGCGCAGGGG
CGCCCGGTTCTTTTTGTCAAGACCGACCTGTCCGGTGCCCTGAATGAACTGCAAGACGAGGCAGCGCGGC
TATCGTGGCTGGCCACGACGGGCGTTCCTTGCGCAGCTGTGCTCGACGTTGTCACTGAAGCGGGAAGGGA
CTGGCTGCTATTGGGCGAAGTGCCGGGGCAGGATCTCCTGTCATCTCACCTTGCTCCTGCCGAGAAAGTA
TCCATCATGGCTGATGCAATGCGGCGGCTGCATACGCTTGATCCGGCTACCTGCCCATTCGACCACCAAG
CGAAACATCGCATCGAGCGAGCACGTACTCGGATGGAAGCCGGTCTTGTCGATCAGGATGATCTGGACGA
AGAGCATCAGGGGCTCGCGCCAGCCGAACTGTTCGCCAGGCTCAAGGCGAGCATGCCCGACGGCGAGGAT
CTCGTCGTGACCCATGGCGATGCCTGCTTGCCGAATATCATGGTGGAAAATGGCCGCTTTTCTGGATTCA
TCGACTGTGGCCGGCTGGGTGTGGCGGACCGCTATCAGGACATAGCGTTGGCTACCCGTGATATTGCTGA
AGAGCTTGGCGGCGAATGGGCTGACCGCTTCCTCGTGCTTTACGGTATCGCCGCTCCCGATTCGCAGCGC
ATCGCCTTCTATCGCCTTCTTGACGAGTTCTTCTGAATTATTAACGCTTACAATTTCCTGATGCGGTATT
TTCTCCTTACGCATCTGTGCGGTATTTCACACCGCATACAGGTGGCACTTTTCGGGGAAATGTGCGCGGA
ACCCCTATTTGTTTATTTTTCTAAATACATTCAAATATGTATCCGCTCATGAGACAATAACCCTGATAAA
TGCTTCAATAATAGCACGTGAGGAGGGCCACCATGGCCAAGTTGACCAGTGCCGTTCCGGTGCTCACCGC
GCGCGACGTCGCCGGAGCGGTCGAGTTCTGGACCGACCGGCTCGGGTTCTCCCGGGACTTCGTGGAGGAC
GACTTCGCCGGTGTGGTCCGGGACGACGTGACCCTGTTCATCAGCGCGGTCCAGGACCAGGTGGTGCCGG
ACAACACCCTGGCCTGGGTGTGGGTGCGCGGCCTGGACGAGCTGTACGCCGAGTGGTCGGAGGTCGTGTC
CACGAACTTCCGGGACGCCTCCGGGCCGGCCATGACCGAGATCGGCGAGCAGCCGTGGGGGCGGGAGTTC
GCCCTGCGCGACCCGGCCGGCAACTGCGTGCACTTCGTGGCCGAGGAGCAGGACTGACACGTGCTAAAAC
TTCATTTTTAATTTAAAAGGATCTAGGTGAAGATCCTTTTTGATAATCTCATGACCAAAATCCCTTAACG
TGAGTTTTCGTTCCACTGAGCGTCAGACCCCGTAGAAAAGATCAAAGGATCTTCTTGAGATCCTTTTTTT
CTGCGCGTAATCTGCTGCTTGCAAACAAAAAAACCACCGCTACCAGCGGTGGTTTGTTTGCCGGATCAAG
AGCTACCAACTCTTTTTCCGAAGGTAACTGGCTTCAGCAGAGCGCAGATACCAAATACTGTCCTTCTAGT
GTAGCCGTAGTTAGGCCACCACTTCAAGAACTCTGTAGCACCGCCTACATACCTCGCTCTGCTAATCCTG
TTACCAGTGGCTGCTGCCAGTGGCGATAAGTCGTGTCTTACCGGGTTGGACTCAAGACGATAGTTACCGG
ATAAGGCGCAGCGGTCGGGCTGAACGGGGGGTTCGTGCACACAGCCCAGCTTGGAGCGAACGACCTACAC
CGAACTGAGATACCTACAGCGTGAGCTATGAGAAAGCGCCACGCTTCCCGAAGGGAGAAAGGCGGACAGG
TATCCGGTAAGCGGCAGGGTCGGAACAGGAGAGCGCACGAGGGAGCTTCCAGGGGGAAACGCCTGGTATC
TTTATAGTCCTGTCGGGTTTCGCCACCTCTGACTTGAGCGTCGATTTTTGTGATGCTCGTCAGGGGGGCG
GAGCCTATGGAAAAACGCCAGCAACGCGGCCTTTTTACGGTTCCTGGCCTTTTGCTGGCCTTTTGCTCAC
ATGTTCTTTCCTGCGTTATCCCCTGATTCTGTGGATAACCGTATTACCGCCTTTGAGTGAGCTGATACCG
CTCGCCGCAGCCGAACGACCGAGCGCAGCGAGTCAGTGAGCGAGGAAGCGGAAG
