>Addgene plasmid #83346 | T-STOP sgRNA-1 | depositor partial sequence | sequence record 158610 | U6 promoter and sgRNA
ATCAAGCTTGGTACCGAGCTCGGATCCACTAGTAACGGCCGCCAGTGTGCTGGAATTCGCCCTTTGTACA
AAAAAGCAGGCTTTAAAGGAACCAATTCAGTCGACTGGATCCGGTACCAAGGTCGGGCAGGAAGAGGGCC
TATTTCCCATGATTCCTTCATATTTGCATATACGATACAAGGCTGTTAGAGAGATAATTAGAATTAATTT
GACTGTAAACACAAAGATATTAGTACAAAATACGTGACGTAGAAAGTAATAATTTCTTGGGTAGTTTGCA
GTTTTAAAATTATGTTTTAAAATGGACTATCATATGCTTACCGTAACTTGAAAGTATTTCGATTTCTTGG
CTTTATATATCTTGTGGAAAGGACGAAACACCGCCTTCCATGTGAAGCAGCAGTTTTAGAGCTAGAAATA
GCAAGTTAAAATAAGGCTAGTCCGTTATCAACTTGAAAAAGTGGCACCGAGTCGGTGCTTTTTTTCTAGA
CCCAGCTTTCTTGTACAAAGTTGGCATTAAAGGGCGAATTCTGCAGATATCCATCACACTGGCGGCCGCT
CGAGCATGCATCTAGAGGGCCCAATTCGCCCTATAGTGAGTCGTATTACAATTCACTGGCCGTCGTTTTA
CAACGTCGTGACTGGGAAAACCCTGGCGTTACCCAACTTAATCGCCTTGCAGCACATCCCCCTTTCGCCA
GCTGGCGTAATAGCGAAGAGGCCCGCACCGATCGCCCTTCCCAACAGTTGCGCAGCCTATACGTACGGCA
GTTTAAGGTTTACACCTATAAAAGAGAGAGCCGTTATCGTCTGTTTGTGGATGTACAGAGTGATATTATT
G
