>Addgene plasmid #83346 | T-STOP sgRNA-1 | addgene partial sequence | sequence record 162017 | pBR322ori-F 5'-GGGAAACGCCTGGTATCTTT-3'
GCCACCTCTGACTTGAGCGTCGATTTTTGTGATGCTCGTCAGGGGGGCGGAGCCTATGGAAAAACGCCAG
CAACGCGGCCTTTTTACGGTTCCTGGCCTTTTGCTGGCCTTTTGCTCACATGTTCTTTCCTGCGTTATCC
CCTGATTCTGTGGATAACCGTATTACCGCCTTTGAGTGAGCTGATACCGCTCGCCGCAGCCGAACGACCG
AGCGCAGCGAGTCAGTGAGCGAGGAAGCGGAAGAGCGCCCAATACGCAAACCGCCTCTCCCCGCGCGTTG
GCCGATTCATTAATGCAGCTGGCACGACAGGTTTCCCGACTGGAAAGCGGGCAGTGAGCGCAACGCAATT
AATGTGAGTTAGCTCACTCATTAGGCACCCCAGGCTTTACACTTTATGCTTCCGGCTCGTATGTTGTGTG
GAATTGTGAGCGGATAACAATTTCACACAGGAAACAGCTATGACCATGATTACGCCAAGCTATTTAGGTG
ACACTATAGAATACTCAAGCTATGCATCAAGCTTGGTACCGAGCTCGGATCCACTAGTAACGGCCGCCAG
TGTGCTGGAATTCGCCCTTTGTACAAAAAAGCAGGCTTTAAAGGAACCAATTCAGTCGACTGGATCCGGT
ACCAAGGTCGGGCAGGAAGAGGGCCTATTTCCCATGATTCCTTCATATTTGCATATACGATACAAGGCTG
TTAGAGAGATAATTAGAATTAATTTGACTGTAAACACAAAGATATTAGTACAAAATACGTGACGTAGAAA
GTAATAATTTCTTGGGTAGTTTGCAGTTTTAAAATTATGTTTTAAAATGGACTATCATATGCTTACCGTA
ACTTGAAAGTATTTCGATTTCTTGGCTTTATATATCTTGTGGAAAGGACGAAACACCGCCTTCCATGTGA
AGCAGCAGTTTTAGAGCTAGAAATAGCAAGTTAAAATAAGGCTAGTCCGTTATCAACTTGAAAAAGTGGC
ACCGAGTCGGTGCTTTTT
