>Addgene plasmid #83346 | T-STOP sgRNA-1 | addgene partial sequence | sequence record 162018 | Neo-R 5'-GCCCAGTCATAGCCGAATAG-3'
GCGGCCGGAGAACCTGCGTGCAATCCATCTTGTTCAATCATGCGAAACGATCCTCATCCTGTCTCTTGAT
CAGAGCTTGATCCCCTGCGCCATCAGATCCTTGGCGGCAAGAAAGCCATCCAGTTTACTTTGCAGGGCTT
CCCAACCTTACCAGAGGGCGCCCCAGCTGGCAATTCCGGTTCGCTTGCTGTCCATAAAACCGCCCAGTCT
AGCTATCGCCATGTAAGCCCACTGCAAGCTACCTGCTTTCTCTTTGCGCTTGCGTTTTCCCTTGTCCAGA
TAGCCCAGTAGCTGACATTCATCCGGGGTCAGCACCGTTTCTGCGGACTGGCTTTCTACGTGAAAAGGAT
CTAGGTGAAGATCCTTTTTGATAATCTCATGCCTGACATTTATATTCCCCAGAACATCAGGTTAATGGCG
TTTTTGATGTCATTTTCGCGGTGGCTGAGATCAGCCACTTCTTCCCCGATAACGGAGACCGGCACACTGG
CCATATCGGTGGTCATCATGCGCCAGCTTTCATCCCCGATATGCACCACCGGGTAAAGTTCACGGGAGAC
TTTATCTGACAGCAGACGTGCACTGGCCAGGGGGATCACCATCCGTCGCCCCGGCGTGTCAATAATATCA
CTCTGTACATCCACAAACAGACGATAACGGCTCTCTCTTTTATAGGTGTAAACCTTAAACTGCCGTACGT
ATAGGCTGCGCAACTGTTGGGAAGGGCGATCGGTGCGGGCCTCTTCGCTATTACGCCAGCTGGCGAAAGG
GGGATGTGCTGCAAGGCGATTAAGTTGGGTAACGCCAGGGTTTTCCCAGTCACGACGTTGTAAAACGACG
GCCAGTGAATTGTAATACGACTCACTATAGGGCGAATTGGGCCCTCTAGATGCATGCTCGAGCGGCCGCC
AGTGTGATGGATATCTGCAGAATTCGCCCTTTAATGCCAACTTTGTACAAGAAAGCTGGGTCTAGAAAAA
